>Addgene plasmid #101003 | pNOC-stacked-GeNL-Ca | addgene full sequence | sequence record 245654 | Addgene NGS Result
TAATGGATGGGAAGTCGGTAAGTGAAAAGGGCTTTGTGTAAGGTGGATGTCAAATTTTGCCAACCCGTGC
CTCTGTGTTCGCAGTGTAGCAAGGAAGCCCACACCACCGCCTCATATTCAAATCGAAATCATCGAAGAAA
TCGGCGAGGATCTCATGCCCCAAAGCTGTCATCAAATGTGTCCCACCACACGAAGATGCCGAGTAAATGA
CGTGAGTTGTCCTATGATTGGCAGGATGTGGCATTTAAAGTCCAAAAGGCCCTGCTTGGTCGGTCACCTT
TTGCTCGCCTCCCCCTCCCGTCACACCCTAAACACGAATGCAGAAGAAAATCATGTGGGGAAGCAACGAT
TTAGAAATGGGAATGGAGGCTCTTCACTTCCTGAATCTGACCAAGCTGGCGGACACAACCGTAGAGGGAT
CTTTGACCTGCATCAATACACCGACATGTTAATAAATCGAGTACCAAAGAAAAGCTACTGAAGTCAGTTT
CGGATTGTGTTGTAGAATCTTTTGAGTCGTCACTGGAATGCTATGCTCGCTTCAATCGTCGATTAGCTTT
GTAAATTATTTCTGGTGGCAAGGCGGGGTTCAAGTAGCAAGTGGGGGCATGGCAGCACCCCTCCGAGCCT
CGTTCGTTCAGGTGTTTTTGGGACCTTTCCCTCCCTTCCTGTCTTCAGACGCTTTTATTTTCCTTTCCGT
TTTCTACTAGTGACAAAAAAAGGGCACACACTCTTTACTCGCTCACACCCTCGTACTCGGACACGCGCTG
TTACCGACTCTGGTACCTCAAGCGCTTCTAGCTCAGAAGAACTCGTCAAGAAGGCGATAGAAGGCGATGC
GCTGCGAATCGGGAGCGGCGATACCGTAAAGCACGAGGAAGCGGTCAGCCCATTCGCCGCCAAGCTCTTC
AGCAATATCACGGGTAGCCAACGCTATGTCCTGATAGCGGTCCGCCACACCCAGCCGGCCACAGTCGATG
AATCCAGAAAAGCGGCCATTTTCCACCATGATATTCGGCAAGCAGGCATCGCCATGGGTCACGACGAGAT
CCTCGCCGTCGGGCATGCTCGCCTTGAGCCTGGCGAACAGTTCGGCTGGCGCGAGCCCCTGATGCTCTTC
GTCCAGATCATCCTGATCGACAAGACCGGCTTCCATCCGAGTACGTGCTCGCTCGATGCGATGTTTCGCT
TGGTGGTCGAATGGGCAGGTAGCCGGATCAAGCGTATGCAGCCGCCGCATTGCATCAGCCATGATGGATA
CTTTCTCGGCAGGAGCAAGGTGAGATGACAGGAGATCCTGCCCCGGCACTTCGCCCAATAGCAGCCAGTC
CCTTCCCGCTTCAGTGACAACGTCGAGCACAGCTGCGCAAGGAACGCCCGTCGTGGCCAGCCACGATAGC
CGCGCTGCCTCGTCTTGCAGTTCATTCAGGGCACCGGACAGGTCGGTCTTGACAAAAAGAACCGGGCGCC
CCTGCGCTGACAGCCGGAACACGGCGGCATCAGAGCAGCCGATTGTCTGTTGTGCCCAGTCATAGCCGAA
TAGCCTCTCCACCCAAGCGGCCGGAGAACCTGCGTGCAATCCATCTTGTTCAATCATGGTCAGCTGCTCG
AGGGTTGCGTGTGTATCTGTGTGCAGTGGATATTGTTACCGAGTTTGGTGAGCGTGAGTCCGTTAGTGCC
CTGGTGGTGGTGGATTAGGAGAGTGGGTGACTCGGTGTCCATGGCTTTCTTCGCTCATTATAGGAGGGGA
AAGGAATGAGGGAGGGTGGGGAGACCGCGTCTGTTGTTGACCACCGATTTACTTCTTGCCTCCCTTCCCC
TCCCTCCCCTCAATCCGTACGACACAAATAGTAGCCGAGTGTCTGCTGCAGAGCGCATGATTAGTGTGGT
AGACAACGAGGGAGGGAAGGATGTACAGGGCATGGCACGGAGAAGCGATGGTGGCCAGGAAGAGGAGAGG
TCGTGAGAACAGGATGTGTTGCGAATGGATAAAAACAGAAAGCGATGGCTCTGGGCTTCGAAAGCAGGGG
ACATTAGGACGTGTAGACCATCTCGACGGATCCCTCTGTATCTCTGTTGTGCGTGAATGTTTTCTGTGCA
CGTGTAGTGTGTGAGAGTAGAACCCGGGAACTCGAACAGAGAAAAGCATGGGTGGCTGTGGTGTGGAGGC
TTCGTTCCCACCACATGCCCTTCTCCTTCGCCTCGCCTCTCCCTGCCTTCTTCCACGCACCCTTGCGCCC
CTCGTTCTCAATACCTGGCTCACTTCCACCATTCAAACAACCATCACGATACAGGCATTTATCTATCGTT
GAAGACTTCTTCCTCCGGTAGATCTTAGCCAAGGTAAGAAGAGGGGCATGCAGCAAGGAGAAAGAAATGA
TGCATGATGAGGAATAGAAGGGGAGGAGGGAGGGATATGATGGGAAGCGAAAGCGCATATTCTGGTGGTC
TGCTGCCTGATGGGGAGTCTAGCTGTGACACTGAGGACGGTGGCTGCTGGTGGCTGCGGGCGCTGCCTTG
GTGATCAATGGGAGTAAAGGGAGGGAAGGAGGTAGCGTGAACGGATGACGCGGAGAAGTTTAGGGGTCTC
TTTACGTATCGCCCCTGCCGCCCGCCTCTCTGCGATAAATGTGCCTGTTACCCTGCAGCCTCTATTCTTC
ACTGTGTTCCTGTTTTCCAACAGCCTCTATTCTTCCCTGTCTTTTGTTGCAGTGGCGTCATCCTCTCTTT
GCCCCAGTCGTCGTTCTCTCGACTCACTCACTCCCCCCCTCCTTCCCTCCCTCCATCCACAGAATCGATT
GGCGCGCCCTCGTTAACCAATTGGGGAGCGGCATGGTCTCTAAGGGGGAAGAAGACAATATGGCCTCGCT
GCCCGCTACGCATGAACTCCACATTTTTGGTTCCATCAACGGTGTGGATTTCGATATGGTTGGCCAAGGG
ACCGGCAACCCAAATGACGGCTATGAAGAGTTAAATCTCAAGAGCACGAAAGGGGATCTACAGTTTAGTC
CGTGGATACTTGTGCCTCACATCGGATACGGATTTCACCAATACCTGCCCTACCCTGACGGAATGAGCCC
TTTCCAGGCCGCTATGGTTGATGGAAGTGGTTACCAGGTCCATCGGACGATGCAATTTGAGGATGGGGCG
AGCCTGACGGTGAATTACAGATACACCTATGAGGGGAGCCATATAAAGGGCGAAGCCCAAGTCAAGGGGA
CCGGGTTTCCAGCGGACGGACCAGTGATGACAAATAGTTTGACTGCCGCGGATTGGTGTCGATCCAAAAA
GACATATCCTAACGACAAGACGATAATCAGTACGTTCAAATGGTCCTACACGACGGGTAATGGTAAACGA
TATAGGAGCACGGCGCGGACTACCTATACCTTCGCAAAACCGATGGCTGCAAATTACTTGAAGAACCAGC
CTATGTATGTCTTCCGCAAGACCGAGCTGAAGCACAGCAAGACGGAACTCAATTTTAAGGAATGGCAGAA
AGCCTTTACGGGGTTCGAGGACTTCGTGGGCGACTGGCGGCAGACGGCTGGCTATAACCTCGACCAGGTG
CTGGAGCAGGGCGGTGTGTCCTCGCTTTTCCAGAACCTGGGCGTCTCCGTGACCCCAATCCAGCGCATCG
TCCTGAGCGGCGAGAACGGCCTGAAGATCGACATCCACGTCATCATTCCCTACGAGGGGCCTTGGATGCA
CGATCAGCTCACTGAGGAACAAATTGCAGAGTTCAAGGAAGCGTTCTCACTTTTTGATAAGGATGGGGAT
GGGACTATAACGACCAGAGAGCTAGGAACCGTAATGCGTTCGCTGGGCCAAAACCCTACTGAGGCGGAGT
TGCAAGATATGATTAACGAGGTGGACGCTGATGGCAATGGAACGATTTATTTTCCCGAGTTTTTGACGAT
GATGGCCCGGAAGATGAAGGATACCGACTCAGAGGAGGAGATCCGTGAGGCATTTCGGGTGTTCGACAAA
GACGGAAACGGATACATCTCCGCTGCCCAGCTCAGACACGTCATGACGAACTTGGGCGTGAAACTGACGG
ACGAGGAGGTCGATGAGATGATTCGGGAAGCGGACATAGACGGTGATGGGCAGGTGAACTACGAGGAGTT
TGAGCAGATGATGACTGCCAAGGGGGGGTCGAAGCGCCGTTGGAAGAAGAACTTCATTGCGGTCTCCGCG
GCCAACCGATTCAAGAAAATCAGTTCTTCCGGCGCGCTTGAGTTGCTGAGCGGGGACCAAATGGGCCAGA
TCGAGAAGATCTTCAAGGTTGTGTACCCCGTGGACGATCACCACTTCAAGGTGATACTGCACTACGGGAC
GCTGGTCATCGACGGTGTGACGCCGAACATGATTGACTACTTCGGCCGTCCTTACGAGGGCATTGCCGTG
TTCGACGGCAAGAAGATCACGGTGACCGGCACCCTGTGGAACGGCAATAAGATCATTGACGAGCGGCTGA
TCAACCCGGATGGCTCGCTGTTGTTCCGCGTGACCATCAACGGGGTAACCGGCTGGCGCCTGTGCGAGCG
CATCCTGGCCGGATACCCCTACGACGTGCCCGACTACGCGGGAAGCGGCAGGCCTACGCGTGAGTCGCGA
TGAGCTCGAAAGATCCAAGAGAGACGAGTAGAGATTTTTTTTTTGGGATTGATGTTTGTCGTTCTTTGAG
TTGTCGTCGAGTTACGCCTTTTGTAAGAATGTTCCGCAGGAGAGGAGGAGGATGGGCATGAGTGAGGGTG
AGAGGGCTTGCCCGCTTTTTTTTTTAAAAACGCTGAAGACGTGGTTGTCAAACAAACCCCCCATAGAAAC
GATTTTGTTACGGTGCGGTCCAGACGTCACTTGAATGGCTCCGCGGAAAGGCCAGGGAGGGAAGGGGGGA
GGGAGGAAACATGAAACATGTTGAACGGCTCAACAGGGTTTGGGGGACAAGAGAGGTAGCGCCCTGATGG
ACTGCTCCCTCCCCTCCTTTCCCTCAATGTCTCATTCATCCATGCTTCCCCCTTCTCTCTCTCCCCTCCG
TTCCATCCCCCGCGGGCGTGGTAGTGGCGTGATGGGATCCACTAAAATGTACGTGTAAGAAAAGCCGGTG
AGCTTACGCTTTTGTGAAAGTGGGAGTACGAGTGTTGTGTGTGTGTGTAGTGGTTTCAGACCCCAGACAG
AGGCGAAGCAGAAAAAGCAGACGATGAAGACGACGAAGAAATGAGCAGTCTATTTTTATCGTGGAAACAG
AAGAGGTGATATCGTCTCGTTCTTTGTTATCACCTACCCCGCGTGCATGTACATGCAGCCTTTTTATTTT
GTAATCTTTCCCGAAAAATCAACCGCCACCTCCCCCCCGCCTTCTCTCACCCATCATCTTCTCCTGTTTA
TCTTCTACTTTACACTAGATCGCATGGCACATCTCCCTCGCAATCCATCGGTGCAACCATCATCGATCCC
ACTCCTCCCTCCCTCCCTCCCTCCCTCCTCGCATCTCTTCTAAGAAATCCGCTAGTGTTTAAACCACAGA
ATCAGGGGATAACGCAGGAAAGAACATGTGAGCAAAAGGCCAGCAAAAGGCCAGGAACCGTAAAAAGGCC
GCGTTGCTGGCGTTTTTCCATAGGCTCCGCCCCCCTGACGAGCATCACAAAAATCGACGCTCAAGTCAGA
GGTGGCGAAACCCGACAGGACTATAAAGATACCAGGCGTTTCCCCCTGGAAGCTCCCTCGTGCGCTCTCC
TGTTCCGACCCTGCCGCTTACCGGATACCTGTCCGCCTTTCTCCCTTCGGGAAGCGTGGCGCTTTCTCAT
AGCTCACGCTGTAGGTATCTCAGTTCGGTGTAGGTCGTTCGCTCCAAGCTGGGCTGTGTGCACGAACCCC
CCGTTCAGCCCGACCGCTGCGCCTTATCCGGTAACTATCGTCTTGAGTCCAACCCGGTAAGACACGACTT
ATCGCCACTGGCAGCAGCCACTGGTAACAGGATTAGCAGAGCGAGGTATGTAGGCGGTGCTACAGAGTTC
TTGAAGTGGTGGCCTAACTACGGCTACACTAGAAGAACAGTATTTGGTATCTGCGCTCTGCTGAAGCCAG
TTACCTTCGGAAAAAGAGTTGGTAGCTCTTGATCCGGCAAACAAACCACCGCTGGTAGCGGTGGTTTTTT
TGTTTGCAAGCAGCAGATTACGCGCAGAAAAAAAGGATCTCAAGAAGATCCTTTGATCTTTTCTACGGGG
TCTGACGCTCAGTGGAACGAAAACTCACGTTAAGGGATTTTGGTCATGAGATTATCAAAAAGGATCTTCA
CCTAGATCCTTTTAAATTAAAAATGAAGTTTTAAATCAATCTAAAGTATATATGAGTAAACTTGGTCTGA
CAGTTACCAATGCTTAATCAGTGAGGCACCTATCTCAGCGATCTGTCTATTTCGTTCATCCATAGTTGCC
TGACTCCCCGTCGTGTAGATAACTACGATACGGGAGGGCTTACCATCTGGCCCCAGTGCTGCAATGATAC
CGCGAGACCCACGCTCACCGGCTCCAGATTTATCAGCAATAAACCAGCCAGCCGGAAGGGCCGAGCGCAG
AAGTGGTCCTGCAACTTTATCCGCCTCCATCCAGTCTATTAATTGTTGCCGGGAAGCTAGAGTAAGTAGT
TCGCCAGTTAATAGTTTGCGCAACGTTGTTGCCATTGCTACAGGCATCGTGGTGTCACGCTCGTCGTTTG
GTATGGCTTCATTCAGCTCCGGTTCCCAACGATCAAGGCGAGTTACATGATCCCCCATGTTGTGCAAAAA
AGCGGTTAGCTCCTTCGGTCCTCCGATCGTTGTCAGAAGTAAGTTGGCCGCAGTGTTATCACTCATGGTT
ATGGCAGCACTGCATAATTCTCTTACTGTCATGCCATCCGTAAGATGCTTTTCTGTGACTGGTGAGTACT
CAACCAAGTCATTCTGAGAATAGTGTATGCGGCGACCGAGTTGCTCTTGCCCGGCGTCAATACGGGATAA
TACCGCGCCACATAGCAGAACTTTAAAAGTGCTCATCATTGGAAAACGTTCTTCGGGGCGAAAACTCTCA
AGGATCTTACCGCTGTTGAGATCCAGTTCGATGTAACCCACTCGTGCACCCAACTGATCTTCAGCATCTT
TTACTTTCACCAGCGTTTCTGGGTGAGCAAAAACAGGAAGGCAAAATGCCGCAAAAAAGGGAATAAGGGC
GACACGGAAATGTTGAATACTCATACTCTTCCTTTTTCAATATTATTGAAGCATTTATCAGGGTTATTGT
CTCATGAGCGGATACATATTTGAATGTATTTAGAAAAATAAACAAATAGGGGTTCCGCGCACATTTCCCC
GAAAAGTGCCACCTGGGTCCTTTTCATCACGTGCTATAAAAATAATTATAATTTAAATTTTTTAATATAA
ATATATAAATTAAAAATAGAAAGTAAAAAAAGAAATTAAAGAAAAAATAGTTTTTGTTTTCCGAAGATGT
AAAAGACTCTAGGGGGATCGCCAACAAATACTACCTTTTATCTTGTACTTCCTGCTCTCAGGTATTAATG
CCGAATTGTTTCATCTTGTCTGTGTAGAAGACCACACACGAAAATCCTGTGATTTTACATTTTACTTATC
GTTAATCGAATGTATATCTATTTAATCTGCTTTTCTTGTCTAATAAATATATATGTAAAGTACGCTTTTT
GTTGAAATTTTTTAAACCTTTGTTTATTTTTTTTTCTTCATTCCGTAACTCTTCTACCTTCTTTATTTAC
TTTCTAAAATCCAAATACAAAACATAAAAATAAATAAACACAGAGTAAATTCCCAAATTATTCCATCATT
AAAAGATACGAGGCGCGTGTAAGTTACAGGCAAGCGATCCGTCTAAGAAACCGGTTAAGGC
Features (pLannotate 1.2.2; 9 found; start..end, strand, type, name):
    113..133     -  CDS            VP96 (fragment): 6 tandem repeats of the minimal activation domain of herpes simplex virus VP16 (Cheng et al., 2013)
    803..1597    -  CDS            NeoR/KanR: aminoglycoside phosphotransferase from Tn5; aph(3')-II (or nptII); confers resistance to neomycin, kanamycin, and G418 (Geneticin®)
   2833..3510    +  CDS            mNeonGreen: mNeonGreen is a basic (constitutively fluorescent) green/yellow fluorescent protein published in 2013, derived from Branchiostoma lanceolatum. It is reported to be a very rapidly-maturing monomer with moderate acid sensitivity.
   3706..4062    +  CDS            CALMA_ARBPU (fragment): Experimental evidence at protein level: Swiss-Prot protein existence level 1. Calmodulin mediates the control of a large number of enzymes, ion channels and other proteins by Ca(2+). Among the enzymes to be stimulated by the calmodulin-Ca(2+) complex are a number of protein kinases and phosphatases. From Arbacia punctulata (Punctuate sea urchin).
   4162..4239    +  CDS            MYLK2 (fragment): MYLK2_HUMAN - Experimental evidence at protein level: Swiss-Prot protein existence level 1. Implicated in the level of global muscle contraction and cardiac function. Phosphorylates a specific serine in the N-terminus of a myosin light chain. From Homo sapiens (Human).
   5615..6203    -  rep_origin     ori: high-copy-number ColE1/pMB1/pBR322/pUC origin of replication
   6374..7234    -  CDS            AmpR: β-lactamase; bla; confers resistance to ampicillin, carbenicillin, and related antibiotics
   7235..7339    -  promoter       AmpR promoter: bla
   7376..7879    +  misc_feature   CEN/ARS: S. cerevisiae CEN6 centromere fused to an autonomously replicating sequence
