[The description below was written by a language model from this plasmid's Addgene catalogue record and pLannotate feature annotations shown in this document.]
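Description:
pNOC-stacked-GeNL-Ca is an expression vector for the microalga Nannochloropsis, built on the pNOC-ARS-stacked-NeoR-GFP backbone and listed as an empty backbone. In E. coli it is maintained at high copy from a ColE1/pUC-type origin and selected with ampicillin through the bla gene and its native promoter. The sequenced record (about 7.9 kb) also carries a yeast-derived CEN6/ARS element, consistent with the "ARS" in the backbone name; the record does not say what role this element plays in the algal host.

The payload is organised around a bidirectional promoter, whose identity is not stated and which is not annotated in the feature table. The layout fits this description: the Tn5 aminoglycoside phosphotransferase gene (NeoR/KanR), which allows G418 selection of algal transformants, reads on the reverse strand, while the reporter reads on the forward strand, with an unannotated interval between them where the promoter presumably lies. The reporter is GeNL-Ca, a green enhanced nano-lantern calcium indicator. The annotation detects mNeonGreen followed by a calmodulin fragment and a short myosin light chain kinase fragment, which corresponds to a calmodulin-binding peptide. In sensors of this type, calcium-driven binding of calmodulin to the peptide alters luciferase output, and energy is transferred to the fluorescent protein. The luciferase portions themselves are not annotated in the table. A very short hit to a VP16 activation-domain repeat is probably a spurious match.

The associated work concerns bioluminescence reporter lines in Nannochloropsis, so the construct is suited to generating G418-resistant lines for luminescence-based calcium monitoring.
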