Addgene plasmid #101003: pNOC-stacked-GeNL-Ca
Purpose: (Empty Backbone) Construct for fusion expression of GeNL calcium reporter and neomycin/G418 resistance gene by a bidirectional promoter
Depositing lab: Eva Farre. Depositing organization: Michigan State University. Publication: Identification of circadian rhythms in Nannochloropsis species using bioluminescence reporter lines. Poliner E, Cummings C, Newton L, Farre EM. Plant J. 2019 Jul;99(1):112-127. doi: 10.1111/tpj.14314. Epub 2019 Apr 19. PubMed 30883973.
Backbone
  Vector backbone: pNOC-ARS-stacked-NeoR-GFP
  Backbone size (bp): 7859
  Vector type: Algae, Nannochloropsis expression
  Selectable markers: Neomycin (select with G418)
Growth in bacteria
  Bacterial resistance: Ampicillin, 100 μg/mL
  Growth temperature: 37°C
  Growth strain: DH5alpha
  Copy number: High Copy
Terms and licenses: Academic/Nonprofit Terms; Industry Terms: Not Available to Industry
How to cite: pNOC-stacked-GeNL-Ca was a gift from Eva Farre (Addgene plasmid # 101003 ; http://n2t.net/addgene:101003 ; RRID:Addgene_101003)
